>Addgene plasmid #120187 | pCMV-GFP-CENPBpA-fixed-length-clone-9 | addgene full sequence | sequence record 274599 | Addgene NGS Result
GGGCGGAGTTAGGGGCGGGACTATGGTTGCTGACTAATTGAGATGCGGATCCGCTGGCACGACAGGTTTC
CCGACTGGAAAGCGGGCAGTGAGCGCAACGCAATTAATGTGAGTTAGCTCACTCATTAGGCACCCCAGGC
TTTACACTTTATGCTTCCGGCTCGTATGTTGTGTGGAATTGTGAGCGGATAACAATTTCACACAGGAAAC
AGCTATGACCATGATTACGCCAAGCTTGGGCTGCAGGTCGAGGGATCTCCATAAGAGAAGAGGGACAGCT
ATGACTGGGAGTAGTCAGGAGAGGAGGAAAAATCTGGCTAGTAAAACATGTAAGGAAAATTTTAGGGATG
TTAAAGAAAAAAATAACACAAAACAAAATATAAAAAAAATCTAACCTCAAGTCAAGGCTTTTCTATGGAA
TAAGGAATGGACAGCAGGGGGCTGTTTCATATACTGATGACCTCTTTATAGCCAACCTTTGTTCATGGCA
GCCAGCATATGGGCATATGTTGCCAAACTCTAAACCAAATACTCATTCTGATGTTTTAAATGATTTGCCC
TCCCATATGTCCTTCCGAGTGAGAGACACAAAAAATTCCAACACACTATTGCAATGAAAATAAATTTCCT
TTATTAGCCAGAAGTCAGATGCTCAAGGGGCTTCATGATGTCCCCATAATTTTTGGCAGAGGGAAAAAGA
TCTCAGTGGTATTTGTGAGCCAGGGCATTGGCCACACCAGCCACCACCTTCTGATAGGCAGCCTTCAACA
CTTGCCTCCATGTCCCACCAGAGCAAGGACCAAAGAGAGCCAGGACGAATAAGTCCCCCAAGACAGACGC
AAGCCCAGACCATGAAGGATGCACCCTTGGCTGTTAAAACGTTCACCCCCACAAAAGGGGAGTGGACAGA
TTTATTGAAATCAAACTGGGAAAGGAGCAGCTGGACGGCTGGACTCTGGGCCCAGCCCCAGGCCCCTCTG
CCCAGGATGGGGCCCTGCCAGAGAGGGAGGAGAGGCATGCACCTGAGGAGTGCGGCCGCTTTACTTGTAC
AGCTCGTCCATGCCGAGAGTGATCCCGGCGGCGGTCACGAACTCCAGCAGGACCATGTGATCGCGCTTCT
CGTTGGGGTCTTTGCTCAGGGCGGACTGGGTGCTCAGGTAGTGGTTGTCGGGCAGCAGCACGGGGCCGTC
GCCGATGGGGGTGTTCTGCTGGTAGTGGTCGGCGAGCTGCACGCTGCCGTCCTCGATGTTGTGGCGGATC
TTGAAGTTCACCTTGATGCCGTTCTTCTGCTTGTCGGCCATGATATAGACGTTGTGGCTGTTGTAGTTGT
ACTCCAGCTTGTGCCCCAGGATGTTGCCGTCCTCCTTGAAGTCGATGCCCTTCAGCTCGATGCGGTTCAC
CAGGGTGTCGCCCTCGAACTTCACCTCGGCGCGGGTCTTGTAGTTGCCGTCGTCCTTGAAGAAGATGGTG
CGCTCCTGGACGTAGCCTTCGGGCATGGCGGACTTGAAGAAGTCGTGCTGCTTCATGTGGTCGGGGTAGC
GGCTGAAGCACTGCACGCCGTAGGTCAGGGTGGTCACGAGGGTGGGCCAGGGCACGGGCAGCTTGCCGGT
GGTGCAGATGAACTTCAGGGTCAGCTTGCCGTAGGTGGCATCGCCCTCGCCCTCGCCGGACACGCTGAAC
TTGTGGCCGTTTACGTCGCCGTCCAGCTCGACCAGGATGGGCACCACCCCGGTGAACAGCTCCTCGCCCT
TGCTCACCATGGTGGCGACCGGTGGATCCCGGGCCCGCGGTACCGTCGACTGCAGAATTCGAAGCTTGAG
CTCGAGATCTGAGTCCGGTAGCGCTAGCGGATCTGACGGTTCACTAAACCAGCTCTGCTTATATAGACCT
CCCACCGTACACGCCTACCGCCCATTTGCGTCAATGGGGCGGAGTTGTTACGACATTTTGGAAAGTCCCG
TTGATTTTGGTGCCAAAACAAACTCCCATTGACGTCAATGGGGTGGAGACTTGGAAATCCCCGTGAGTCA
AACCGCTATCCACGCCCATTGATGTACTGCCAAAACCGCATCACCATGGTAATAGCGATGACTAATACGT
AGATGTACTGCCAAGTAGGAAAGTCCCATAAGGTCATGTACTGGGCATAATGCCAGGCGGGCCATTTACC
GTCATTGACGTCAATAGGGGGCGTACTTGGCATATGATACACTTGATGTACTGCCAAGTGGGCAGTTTAC
CGTAAATACTCCACCCATTGACGTCAATGGAAAGTCCCTATTGGCGTTACTATGGGAACATACGTCATTA
TTGACGTCAATGGGCGGGGGTCGTTGGGCGGTCAGCCAGGCGGGCCATTTACCGTAAGTTATGTAACGCG
GAACTCCATATATGGGCTATGAACTAATGACCCCGTAATTGATTACTATTACTAGTCAATAATCAATGTC
GACCCAGGTGGCACTTTTCGGGGAAATGTGCGCGGAACCCCTATTTGTTTATTTTTCTAAATACATTCAA
ATATGTATCCGCTCATGAGACAATAACCCTGATAAATGCTTCAATAATATTGAAAAAGGAAGAGTATGAG
TATTCAACATTTCCGTGTCGCCCTTATTCCCTTTTTTGCGGCATTTTGCCTTCCTGTTTTTGCTCACCCA
GAAACGCTGGTGAAAGTAAAAGATGCTGAAGATCAGTTGGGTGCACGAGTGGGTTACATCGAACTGGATC
TCAACAGCGGTAAGATCCTTGAGAGTTTTCGCCCCGAAGAACGTTTTCCAATGATGAGCACTTTTAAAGT
TCTGCTATGTGGCGCGGTATTATCCCGTATTGACGCCGGGCAAGAGCAACTCGGTCGCCGCATACACTAT
TCTCAGAATGACTTGGTTGAGTACTCACCAGTCACAGAAAAGCATCTTACGGATGGCATGACAGTAAGAG
AATTATGCAGTGCTGCCATAACCATGAGTGATAACACTGCGGCCAACTTACTTCTGACAACGATCGGAGG
ACCGAAGGAGCTAACCGCTTTTTTGCACAACATGGGGGATCATGTAACTCGCCTTGATCGTTGGGAACCG
GAGCTGAATGAAGCCATACCAAACGACGAGCGTGACACCACGATGCCTGTAGCAATGGCAACAACGTTGC
GCAAACTATTAACTGGCGAACTACTTACTCTAGCTTCCCGGCAACAATTAATAGACTGGATGGAGGCGGA
TAAAGTTGCAGGACCACTTCTGCGCTCGGCCCTTCCGGCTGGCTGGTTTATTGCTGATAAATCTGGAGCC
GGTGAGCGTGGGTCTCGCGGTATCATTGCAGCACTGGGGCCAGATGGTAAGCCCTCCCGTATCGTAGTTA
TCTACACGACGGGGAGTCAGGCAACTATGGATGAACGAAATAGACAGATCGCTGAGATAGGTGCCTCACT
GATTAAGCATTGGTAACTGTCAGACCAAGTTTACTCATATATACTTTAGATTGATTTAAAACTTCATTTT
TAATTTAAAAGGATCTAGGTGAAGATCCTTTTTGATAATCTCATGACCAAAATCCCTTAACGTGAGTTTT
CGTTCCACTGAGCGTCAGACCCCGTAGAAAAGATCAAAGGATCTTCTTGAGATCCTTTTTTTCTGCGCGT
AATCTGCTGCTTGCAAACAAAAAAACCACCGCTACCAGCGGTGGTTTGTTTGCCGGATCAAGAGCTACCA
ACTCTTTTTCCGAAGGTAACTGGCTTCAGCAGAGCGCAGATACCAAATACTGTTCTTCTAGTGTAGCCGT
AGTTAGGCCACCACTTCAAGAACTCTGTAGCACCGCCTACATACCTCGCTCTGCTAATCCTGTTACCAGT
GGCTGCTGCCAGTGGCGATAAGTCGTGTCTTACCGGGTTGGACTCAAGACGATAGTTACCGGATAAGGCG
CAGCGGTCGGGCTGAACGGGGGGTTCGTGCACACAGCCCAGCTTGGAGCGAACGACCTACACCGAACTGA
GATACCTACAGCGTGAGCTATGAGAAAGCGCCACGCTTCCCGAAGGGAGAAAGGCGGACAGGTATCCGGT
AAGCGGCAGGGTCGGAACAGGAGAGCGCACGAGGGAGCTTCCAGGGGGAAACGCCTGGTATCTTTATAGT
CCTGTCGGGTTTCGCCACCTCTGACTTGAGCGTCGATTTTTGTGATGCTCGTCAGGGGGGCGGAGCCTAT
GGAAAAACGCCAGCAACGCGGCCTTTTTACGGTTCCTGGCCTTTTGCTGGCCTTTTGCTCACATGTTCTT
TCCTGCGTTATCCCCTGATTCTGTGGATAACCGTATTACCGCCTTTGAGTGAGCTGATACCGCTCGCCGC
AGCCGAACGACCGAGCGCAGCGAGTCAGTGAGCGAGGAAGCGGAAGAGCGCCCAATACGCAAACCGCCTC
TCCCCGCGCGTTGGCCGATTCATTAATGCAGCGGATCCAGACATGATAAGATACATTGATGAGTTTGGAC
AAACCACAACTAGAATGCAGTGAAAAAAATGCTTTATTTGTGAAATTTGTGATGCTATTGCTTTATTTGT
AACCATTATAAGCTGCAATAAACAAGTTAGCTTTTTGCAAAAGCCTAGGCCTCCAAAAAAGCCTCCTCAC
TACTTCTGGAATAGCTCAGAGGCCGAGGCGGCCTCGGCCTCTGCATAAATAAAAAAAATTAGTCAGCCAT
GGGGCGGAGAATGGGCGGAACTGGGCGGAGTTAGGGGCGGGAT
Features (pLannotate 1.2.2; 17 found; start..end, strand, type, name):
      1..46      -  promoter       SV40 promoter (fragment): SV40 early promoter
     53..92      +  CDS            lacI (fragment): lac repressor; lacI; The lac repressor binds to the lac operator to inhibit transcription in E. coli. This inhibition can be relieved by adding lactose or isopropyl-β-D-thiogalactopyranoside (IPTG).
    105..126     +  protein_bind   CAP binding site: CAP binding activates transcription in the presence of cAMP. E. coli catabolite activator protein
    141..171     +  promoter       lac promoter: promoter for the E. coli lac operon
    179..195     +  protein_bind   lac operator: The lac repressor binds to the lac operator to inhibit transcription in E. coli. This inhibition can be relieved by adding lactose or isopropyl-β-D-thiogalactopyranoside (IPTG). lac repressor encoded by lacI
    580..635     -  polyA_signal   β-globin poly(A) signal: rabbit β-globin polyadenylation signal (Gil and Proudfoot, 1987)
    706..837     -  CDS            HBB (fragment): HBB_EULFU - Experimental evidence at protein level: Swiss-Prot protein existence level 1. Involved in oxygen transport from the lung to the various peripheral tissues. From Eulemur fulvus fulvus (Brown lemur).
   1041..1760    -  CDS            EGFP: the original enhanced GFP (Yang et al., 1996) mammalian codon-optimized
   1768..1848    -  misc_feature   MCS: multiple cloning site
   1871..2074    -  promoter       CMV promoter: human cytomegalovirus (CMV) immediate early promoter
   2075..2378    -  enhancer       CMV enhancer: human cytomegalovirus immediate early enhancer
   2481..2585    +  promoter       AmpR promoter: bla
   2586..3446    +  CDS            AmpR: β-lactamase; bla; confers resistance to ampicillin, carbenicillin, and related antibiotics
   3617..4205    +  rep_origin     ori: high-copy-number ColE1/pMB1/pBR322/pUC origin of replication
   4388..4442    +  CDS            lacI (fragment): lac repressor; lacI; The lac repressor binds to the lac operator to inhibit transcription in E. coli. This inhibition can be relieved by adding lactose or isopropyl-β-D-thiogalactopyranoside (IPTG).
   4444..4578    -  polyA_signal   SV40 poly(A) signal: SV40 polyadenylation signal
   4598..4733    -  rep_origin     SV40 ori: SV40 origin of replication
