[The description below was written by a language model from this plasmid's Addgene catalogue record and pLannotate feature annotations shown in this document.]
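Description:
pCMV-GFP-CENPBpA-fixed-length-clone-9 is a mammalian expression plasmid built on the pCMV-GFP backbone, and it is one randomly picked member (clone 9) of the pCMV-GFP-CENPBpA-fixed-length library. It is propagated in E. coli through a high-copy ColE1/pUC-type origin and selected with ampicillin via the β-lactamase gene under its own promoter. The sequenced record is 4,733 nt, and the annotation also picks up backbone remnants that are not part of the reporter design: lac promoter/operator and CAP site elements, short lacI fragments, an SV40 origin with an early promoter fragment, and an SV40 poly(A) signal.

The payload is a reporter transcription unit in which the human CMV immediate-early enhancer and promoter drive EGFP, with a multiple cloning site between promoter and coding sequence. The catalogue lists the insert as a 254 bp human CENPB poly(A) site. It is not annotated as a feature, but the unannotated stretch immediately downstream of EGFP is a plausible location, which would make it the 3'-end processing signal for the GFP message. Further downstream lie a β-globin-derived fragment and the rabbit β-globin poly(A) signal, which could serve as a fallback cleavage and polyadenylation site for transcripts that read through the test site, although the record does not state this role.

The record does not say what sequence variation distinguishes this clone from other library members or what "fixed-length" refers to. The associated work concerns how 3'-end structures influence mammalian mRNA processing and stability, so the plasmid is most naturally used as an individual library representative for testing poly(A) site usage or reporter mRNA output in transfected mammalian cells.
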