Addgene plasmid #120187: pCMV-GFP-CENPBpA-fixed-length-clone-9
Purpose: Randomly picked clone 9 of the pCMV-GFP-CENPBpA-fixed-length library
Depositing lab: David Bartel. Depositing organization: Whitehead Institute for Biomedical Research. Publication: Widespread Influence of 3'-End Structures on Mammalian mRNA Processing and Stability. Wu X, Bartel DP. Cell. 2017 May 18;169(5):905-917.e11. doi: 10.1016/j.cell.2017.04.036. PubMed 28525757.
Backbone
  Vector backbone: pCMV-GFP
  Vector type: Mammalian Expression
Growth in bacteria
  Bacterial resistance: Ampicillin, 100 μg/mL
  Growth temperature: 37°C
  Growth strain: DH5alpha
  Copy number: Unknown
Gene/Insert
  Gene/Insert name: CENPB poly(A) site
  Species: H. sapiens (human)
  Insert size (bp): 254
Terms and licenses: Academic/Nonprofit Terms; Industry Terms: Not Available to Industry
How to cite: pCMV-GFP-CENPBpA-fixed-length-clone-9 was a gift from David Bartel (Addgene plasmid # 120187 ; http://n2t.net/addgene:120187 ; RRID:Addgene_120187)
